>Addgene plasmid #52548 | pBT316_pattB-pCA-GFP-pA | depositor full sequence | sequence record 82382 | pBT316_pattB-pCA-GFP-pA sequence 5970 bps
CACCTAAATTGTAAGCGTTAATATTTTGTTAAAATTCGCGTTAAATTTTTGTTAAATCAGCTCATTTTTT
AACCAATAGGCCGAAATCGGCAAAATCCCTTATAAATCAAAAGAATAGACCGAGATAGGGT
[37 nt withheld, positions 132-168]
AAAGAACGTGGACTCCAACGTCAAAGG
[49 nt withheld, positions 196-244]
T
[91 nt withheld, positions 246-336]
G
[124 nt withheld, positions 338-461]
CCCATTCGCCATTCAGGCTGCGCAACTGTTGGGAAGGGCGATCGGTGCGGGCCTCTTCGCTATTACGCCA
GCTGGCGAAAGGGGGATGTGCTGCAAGGCGATTAAGTTGGGTAACGCCAGGGTTTTCCCAGTCACGACGT
TGTAAAACGACGGCCAGTGAATTGTAATACGACTCACTATAGGGCGAATTGGGTACCGGGCCCCCCCTCG
AGGTCGACGATGTAGGTCACGGTCTCGAAGCCGCGGTGCGGGTGCCAGGGCGTGCCCTTGGGCTCCCCGG
GCGCGTACTCCACCTCACCCATCTGGTCCATCATGATGAACGGGTCGAGGTGGCGGTAGTTGATCCCGGC
GAACGCGCGGCGCACCGGGAAGCCCTCGCCCTCGAAACCGCTGGGCGCGGTGGTCACGGTGAGCACGGGA
CGTGCGACGGCGTCGGCGGGTGCGGATACGCGGGGCAGCGTCAGCGGGTTCTCGACGGTCACGGCGGGCA
TGTCGACGGTATCGATAAGCTTCCCTTAATTAACCGTTTAAACAATTCTGCAGGAATCTAGTTATTAATA
GTAATCAATTACGGGGTCATTAGTTCATAGCCCATATATGGAGTTCCGCGTTACATAACTTACGGTAAAT
GGCCCGCCTGGCTGACCGCCCAACGACCCCCGCCCATTGACGTCAATAATGACGTATGTTCCCATAGTAA
CGCCAATAGGGACTTTCCATTGACGTCAATGGGTGGAGTATTTACGGTAAACTGCCCACTTGGCAGTACA
TCAAGTGTATCATATGCCAAGTACGCCCCCTATTGACGTCAATGACGGTAAATGGCCCGCCTGGCATTAT
GCCCAGTACATGACCTTATGGGACTTTCCTACTTGGCAGTACATCTACGTATTAGTCATCGCTATTACCA
TGGTCGAGGTGAGCCCCACGTTCTGCTTCACTCTCCCCATCTCCCCCCCCTCCCCACCCCCAATTTTGTA
TTTATTTATTTTTTAATTATTTTGTGCAGCGATGGGGGCGGGGGGGGGGGGGGGGCGCGCGCCAGGCGGG
GCGGGGCGGGGCGAGGGGCGGGGCGGGGCGAGGCGGAGAGGTGCGGCGGCAGCCAATCAGAGCGGCGCGC
TCCGAAAGTTTCCTTTTATGGCGAGGCGGCGGCGGCGGCGGCCCTATAAAAAGCGAAGCGCGCGGCGGGC
GGGGAGTCGCTGCGACGCTGCCTTCGCCCCGTGCCCCGCTCCGCCGCCGCCTCGCGCCGCCCGCCCCGGC
TCTGACTGACCGCGTTACTCCCACAGGTGAGCGGGCGGGACGGCCCTTCTCCTCCGGGCTGTAATTAGCG
CTTGGTTTAATGACGGCTTGTTTCTTTTCTGTGGCTGCGTGAAAGCCTTGAGGGGCTCCGGGAGGGCCCT
TTGTGCGGGGGGAGCGGCTCGGGGGGTGCGTGCGTGTGTGTGTGCGTGGGGAGCGCCGCGTGCGGCTCCG
CGCTGCCCGGCGGCTGTGAGCGCTGCGGGCGCGGCGCGGGGCTTTGTGCGCTCCGCAGTGTGCGCGAGGG
GAGCGCGGCCGGGGGCGGTGCCCCGCGGTGCGGGGGGGGCTGCGAGGGGAACAAAGGCTGCGTGCGGGGT
GTGTGCGTGGGGGGGTGAGCAGGGGGTGTGGGCGCGTCGGTCGGGCTGCAACCCCCCCTGCACCCCCCTC
CCCGAGTTGCTGAGCACGGCCCGGCTTCGGGTGCGGGGCTCCGTACGGGGCGTGGCGCGGGGCTCGCCGT
GCCGGGCGGGGGGTGGCGGCAGGTGGGGGTGCCGGGCGGGGCGGGGCCGCCTCGGGCCGGGGAGGGCTCG
GGGGAGGGGCGCGGCGGCCCCCGGAGCGCCGGCGGCTGTCGAGGCGCGGCGAGCCGCAGCCATTGCCTTT
TATGGTAATCGTGCGAGAGGGCGCAGGGACTTCCTTTGTCCCAAATCTGTGCGGAGCCGAAATCTGGGAG
GCGCCGCCGCACCCCCTCTAGCGGGCGCGGGGCGAAGCGGTGCGGCGCCGGCAGGAAGGAAATGGGCGGG
GAGGGCCTTCGTGCGTCGCCGCGCCGCCGTCCCCTTCTCCCTCTCCAGCCTCGGGGCTGTCCGCGGGGGG
ACGGCTGCCTTCGGGGGGGACGGGGCAGGGCGGGGTTCGGCTTCTGGCGTGTGACCGGCGGCTCTAGAGC
CTCTGCTAACCATGTTCATGCCTTCTTCTTTTTCCTACAGCTCCTGGGCAACGTGCTGGTTATTGTGCTG
TCTCATCATTTTGGCAAAGAATTGATTTGATACCGCGGGCCCGGGCCGCCACCATGGTGAGCAAGGGCGA
GGAGCTGTTCACCGGGGTGGTGCCCATCCTGGTCGAGCTGGACGGCGACGTAAACGGCCACAAGTTCAGC
GTGTCCGGCGAGGGCGAGGGCGATGCCACCTACGGCAAGCTGACCCTGAAGTTCATCTGCACCACCGGCA
AGCTGCCCGTGCCCTGGCCCACCCTCGTGACCACCCTGACCTACGGCGTGCAGTGCTTCAGCCGCTACCC
CGACCACATGAAGCAGCACGACTTCTTCAAGTCCGCCATGCCCGAAGGCTACGTCCAGGAGCGCACCATC
TTCTTCAAGGACGACGGCAACTACAAGACCCGCGCCGAGGTGAAGTTCGAGGGCGACACCCTGGTGAACC
GCATCGAGCTGAAGGGCATCGACTTCAAGGAGGACGGCAACATCCTGGGGCACAAGCTGGAGTACAACTA
CAACAGCCACAACGTCTATATCATGGCCGACAAGCAGAAGAACGGCATCAAGGCGAACTTCAAGATCCGC
CACAACATCGAGGACGGCGGCGTGCAGCTCGCCGACCACTACCAGCAGAACACCCCCATCGGCGACGGCC
CCGTGCTGCTGCCCGACAACCACTACCTGAGCACCCAGTCCGCCCTGAGCAAAGACCCCAACGAGAAGCG
CGATCACATGGTCCTGCTGGAGTTCGTGACCGCCGCCGGGATCACTCTCGGCATGGACGAGCTTTACAAG
TAAGAATTCTAGATAACTGATCATAATCAGCCATACCACATTTGTAGAGGTTTTACTTGCTTTAAAAAAC
CTCCCACACCTCCCCCTGAACCTGAAACATAAAATGAATGCAATTGTTGTTGTTAACTTGTTTATTGCAG
CTTATAATGGTTACAAATAAAGCAATAGCATCACAAATTTCACAAATAAAGCATTTTTTTCACTGCATTC
TAGTTGTGGTTTGTCCAAACTCATCAATGTATCTTATTTAAATTGGGCGCGCCCAACTAGTTCTAGAGCG
GCCGCCACCGCGGTGGAGCTCCAGCTTTTGTTCCCTTTAGTGAGGGTTAATTTCGAGCTTGGCGTAATCA
TGGTCATAGCTGTTTCCTGTGTGAAATTGTTATCCGCTCACAATTCCACACAACATACGAGCCGGAAGCA
TAAAGTGTAAAGCCTGGGGTGCCTAATGAGTGAGCTAACTCACATTAATTGCGTTGCGCTCACTGCCCGC
TTTCCAGTCGGGAAACCTGTCGTGCCAGCTGCATTAATGAATCGGCCAACGCGCGGGGAGAGGCGGTTTG
CGTATTGGGCGCTCTTCCGCTTCCTCGCTCACTGACTCGCTGCGCTCGGTCGTTCGGCTGCGGCGAGCGG
TATCAGCTCACTCAAAGGCGGTAATACGGTTATCCACAGAATCAGGGGATAACGCAGGAAAGAACATGTG
AGCAAAAGGCCAGCAAAAGGCCAGGAACCGTAAAAAGGCCGCGTTGCTGGCGTTTTTCCATAGGCTCCGC
CCCCCTGACGAGCATCACAAAAATCGACGCTCAAGTCAGAGGTGGCGAAACCCGACAGGACTATAAAGAT
ACCAGGCGTTTCCCCCTGGAAGCTCCCTCGTGCGCTCTCCTGTTCCGACCCTGCCGCTTACCGGATACCT
GTCCGCCTTTCTCCCTTCGGGAAGCGTGGCGCTTTCTCATAGCTCACGCTGTAGGTATCTCAGTTCGGTG
TAGGTCGTTCGCTCCAAGCTGGGCTGTGTGCACGAACCCCCCGTTCAGCCCGACCGCTGCGCCTTATCCG
GTAACTATCGTCTTGAGTCCAACCCGGTAAGACACGACTTATCGCCACTGGCAGCAGCCACTGGTAACAG
GATTAGCAGAGCGAGGTATGTAGGCGGTGCTACAGAGTTCTTGAAGTGGTGGCCTAACTACGGCTACACT
AGAAGGACAGTATTTGGTATCTGCGCTCTGCTGAAGCCAGTTACCTTCGGAAAAAGAGTTGGTAGCTCTT
GATCCGGCAAACAAACCACCGCTGGTAGCGGTGGTTTTTTTGTTTGCAAGCAGCAGATTACGCGCAGAAA
AAAAGGATCTCAAGAAGATCCTTTGATCTTTTCTACGGGGTCTGACGCTCAGTGGAACGAAAACTCACGT
TAAGGGATTTTGGTCATGAGATTATCAAAAAGGATCTTCACCTAGATCCTTTTAAATTAAAAATGAAGTT
TTAAATCAATCTAAAGTATATATGAGTAAACTTGGTCTGACAGTTACCAATGCTTAATCAGTGAGGCACC
TATCTCAGCGATCTGTCTATTTCGTTCATCCATAGTTGCCTGACTCCCCGTCGTGTAGATAACTACGATA
CGGGAGGGCTTACCATCTGGCCCCAGTGCTGCAATGATACCGCGAGACCCACGCTCACCGGCTCCAGATT
TATCAGCAATAAACCAGCCAGCCGGAAGGGCCGAGCGCAGAAGTGGTCCTGCAACTTTATCCGCCTCCAT
CCAGTCTATTAATTGTTGCCGGGAAGCTAGAGTAAGTAGTTCGCCAGTTAATAGTTTGCGCAACGTTGTT
GCCATTGCTACAGGCATCGTGGTGTCACGCTCGTCGTTTGGTATGGCTTCATTCAGCTCCGGTTCCCAAC
GATCAAGGCGAGTTACATGATCCCCCATGTTGTGCAAAAAAGCGGTTAGCTCCTTCGGTCCTCCGATCGT
TGTCAGAAGTAAGTTGGCCGCAGTGTTATCACTCATGGTTATGGCAGCACTGCATAATTCTCTTACTGTC
ATGCCATCCGTAAGATGCTTTTCTGTGACTGGTGAGTACTCAACCAAGTCATTCTGAGAATAGTGTATGC
GGCGACCGAGTTGCTCTTGCCCGGCGTCAATACGGGATAATACCGCGCCACATAGCAGAACTTTAAAAGT
GCTCATCATTGGAAAACGTTCTTCGGGGCGAAAACTCTCAAGGATCTTACCGCTGTTGAGATCCAGTTCG
ATGTAACCCACTCGTGCACCCAACTGATCTTCAGCATCTTTTACTTTCACCAGCGTTTCTGGGTGAGCAA
AAACAGGAAGGCAAAATGCCGCAAAAAAGGGAATAAGGGCGACACGGAAATGTTGAATACTCATACTCTT
CCTTTTTCAATATTATTGAAGCATTTATCAGGGTTATTGTCTCATGAGCGGATACATATTTGAATGTATT
TAGAAAAATAAACAAATAGGGGTTCCGCGCACATTTCCCCGAAAAGTGC
Features (pLannotate 1.2.2; 21 found; start..end, strand, type, name):
     33..461     -  rep_origin     f1 ori (sequence partly withheld): f1 bacteriophage origin of replication; arrow indicates direction of (+) strand synthesis
    466..623     -  CDS            lacZα (fragment): LacZα fragment of β-galactosidase; lacZ fragment
    626..644     +  promoter       T7 promoter: promoter for bacteriophage T7 RNA polymerase
    653..680     -  misc_feature   MCS (fragment): pBluescript multiple cloning site
    695..764     +  protein_bind   attB: attB site for the φC31 integrase (Groth et al., 2000) phage φC31 integrase
    953..973     -  misc_feature   MCS (fragment): pBluescript multiple cloning site
   1070..1373    +  enhancer       CMV enhancer: human cytomegalovirus immediate early enhancer
   1375..1652    +  promoter       chicken β-actin promoter: No description available
   1654..2671    +  intron         chimeric intron: chimera between introns from chicken β-actin and rabbit β-globin
   2755..3474    +  CDS            EGFP: the original enhanced GFP (Yang et al., 1996) mammalian codon-optimized
   3489..3573    +  CDS            large T antigen (fragment): large T antigen from SV40 (simian virus 40)
   3596..3717    +  polyA_signal   SV40 poly(A) signal: SV40 polyadenylation signal
   3737..3772    -  misc_feature   MCS (fragment): pBluescript multiple cloning site
   3785..3803    -  promoter       T3 promoter: promoter for bacteriophage T3 RNA polymerase
   3848..3864    -  protein_bind   lac operator: The lac repressor binds to the lac operator to inhibit transcription in E. coli. This inhibition can be relieved by adding lactose or isopropyl-β-D-thiogalactopyranoside (IPTG). lac repressor encoded by lacI
   3872..3902    -  promoter       lac promoter: promoter for the E. coli lac operon
   3917..3938    -  protein_bind   CAP binding site: CAP binding activates transcription in the presence of cAMP. E. coli catabolite activator protein
   3951..4043    -  CDS            lacI (fragment): lac repressor; lacI; The lac repressor binds to the lac operator to inhibit transcription in E. coli. This inhibition can be relieved by adding lactose or isopropyl-β-D-thiogalactopyranoside (IPTG).
   4226..4814    -  rep_origin     ori: high-copy-number ColE1/pMB1/pBR322/pUC origin of replication
   4985..5845    -  CDS            AmpR: β-lactamase; bla; confers resistance to ampicillin, carbenicillin, and related antibiotics
   5846..5950    -  promoter       AmpR promoter: bla
