[The description below was written by a language model from this plasmid's Addgene catalogue record and pLannotate feature annotations shown in this document.]
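Description:
pBT316_pattB-pCA-GFP-pA is a 5,970 bp mammalian expression plasmid built on the pBluescript backbone and designed as a donor for φC31 integrase-mediated transgene integration. It is propagated in E. coli as a high-copy plasmid through its ColE1/pUC-type origin and selected with ampicillin via the β-lactamase gene and its native promoter. Other pBluescript remnants are still present, including the f1 phage origin, flanking T7 and T3 promoters, fragments of the multiple cloning site, and the lac promoter/operator region with a partial lacZα. These play no role in the plasmid's function in mammalian cells.

The payload has two parts. The first is a full-length φC31 attB site; the annotated core spans about 70 bp, with additional unannotated sequence around it. The second is a GFP expression cassette placed downstream of attB. This cassette is driven by the composite CAG-type promoter ("pCA"), which consists of the CMV immediate-early enhancer, the chicken β-actin promoter and a chimeric β-actin/β-globin intron, and which gives strong, broadly active expression. It drives mammalian codon-optimised EGFP, and transcription ends at an SV40 polyadenylation signal. The short large T antigen fragment annotated just upstream of that signal is most likely part of the SV40 terminator region rather than a functional coding element.

In use, φC31 integrase catalyses unidirectional recombination between the plasmid's attB and an attP site in the target genome, inserting the plasmid at that defined locus. The associated publication title places this in the context of site-specific transgenesis in mice by pronuclear injection, where GFP fluorescence would report successful integration and expression. The integrase itself is not encoded on this plasmid and must be supplied separately.
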