Addgene plasmid #52548: pBT316_pattB-pCA-GFP-pA
Purpose: for Phic31 integrase-mediated transgene integration
Depositing lab: Liqun Luo. Depositing organization: Stanford University. Publication: Site-specific integrase-mediated transgenesis in mice via pronuclear injection. Tasic B, Hippenmeyer S, Wang C, Gamboa M, Zong H, Chen-Tsai Y, Luo L. Proc Natl Acad Sci U S A. 2011 May 10;108(19):7902-7. doi: 10.1073/pnas.1019507108. Epub 2011 Apr 4. PubMed 21464299.
Backbone
  Vector backbone: pBluescript
  Backbone manufacturer: Stratagene
  Vector type: Mammalian Expression
Growth in bacteria
  Bacterial resistance: Ampicillin, 100 μg/mL
  Growth temperature: 37°C
  Growth strain: DH5alpha
  Copy number: High Copy
Gene/Insert 1
  Gene/Insert name: PhiC31o attB (full length)
Gene/Insert 2
  Gene/Insert name: GFP
Resource information
  A portion of this plasmid was derived from a plasmid made by: Full length attB from Michele Calos
Terms and licenses: Academic/Nonprofit Terms; Industry Terms: Not Available to Industry
How to cite: pBT316_pattB-pCA-GFP-pA was a gift from Liqun Luo (Addgene plasmid # 52548 ; http://n2t.net/addgene:52548 ; RRID:Addgene_52548)
