>Addgene plasmid #52548 | pBT316_pattB-pCA-GFP-pA | addgene partial sequence | sequence record 89613 | M13pUC-Fwd 5'-CCCAGTCACGACGTTGTAAAACG-3'
TACGACTCACTATAGGGCGAATTGGGTACCGGGCCCCCCCTCGAGGTCGACGATGTAGGTCACGGTCTCG
AAGCCGCGGTGCGGGTGCCAGGGCGTGCCCTTGGGCTCCCCGGGCGCGTACTCCACCTCACCCATCTGGT
CCATCATGATGAACGGGTCGAGGTGGCGGTAGTTGATCCCGGCGAACGCGCGGCGCACCGGGAAGCCCTC
GCCCTCGAAACCGCTGGGCGCGGTGGTCACGGTGAGCACGGGACGTGCGACGGCGTCGGCGGGTGCGGAT
ACGCGGGGCAGCGTCAGCGGGTTCTCGACGGTCACGGCGGGCATGTCGACGGTATCGATAAGCTTCCCTT
AATTAACCGTTTAAACAATTCTGCAGGAATCTAGTTATTAATAGTAATCAATTACGGGGTCATTAGTTCA
TAGCCCATATATGGAGTTCCGCGTTACATAACTTACGGTAAATGGCCCGCCTGGCTGACCGCCCAACGAC
CCCCGCCCATTGACGTCAATAATGACGTATGTTCCCATAGTAACGCCAATAGGGACTTTCCATTGACGTC
AATGGGTGGAGTATTTACGGTAAACTGCCCACTTGGCAGTACATCAAGTGTATCATATGCCAAGTACGCC
CCCTATTGACGTCAATGACGGTAAATGGCCCGCCTGGCATTATGCCCAGTACATGACCTTATGGGACTTT
CCTACTTGGCAGTACATCTACGTATTAGTCATCGCTATTACCATGGTCGAGGTGAGCCCCACGTTCTGCT
TCACTCTCCCCATCTCCCCCCCCTCCCCACCCCCAATTTTGTATTTATTTATTTTTTAATTATTTTGTGC
AGCGATGG
