>Addgene plasmid #52548 | pBT316_pattB-pCA-GFP-pA | addgene partial sequence | sequence record 90041 | M13pUC-Rev 5'-AGCGGATAACAATTTCACACAGG-3'
GGGCGCGCCCAATTTAAATAAGATACATTGATGAGTTTGGACAAACCACAACTAGAATGCAGTGAAAAAA
ATGCTTTATTTGTGAAATTTGTGATGCTATTGCTTTATTTGTAACCATTATAAGCTGCAATAAACAAGTT
AACAACAACAATTGCATTCATTTTATGTTTCAGGTTCAGGGGGAGGTGTGGGAGGTTTTTTAAAGCAAGT
AAAACCTCTACAAATGTGGTATGGCTGATTATGATCAGTTATCTAGAATTCTTACTTGTAAAGCTCGTCC
ATGCCGAGAGTGATCCCGGCGGCGGTCACGAACTCCAGCAGGACCATGTGATCGCGCTTCTCGTTGGGGT
CTTTGCTCAGGGCGGACTGGGTGCTCAGGTAGTGGTTGTCGGGCAGCAGCACGGGGCCGTCGCCGATGGG
GGTGTTCTGCTGGTAGTGGTCGGCGAGCTGCACGCCGCCGTCCTCGATGTTGTGGCGGATCTTGAAGTTC
GCCTTGATGCCGTTCTTCTGCTTGTCGGCCATGATATAGACGTTGTGGCTGTTGTAGTTGTACTCCAGCT
TGTGCCCCAGGATGTTGCCGTCCTCCTTGAAGTCGATGCCCTTCAGCTCGATGCGGTTCANCAGGGTGTC
GCCCTCGAACTTCACCTCGGCGCGGGTCTTGTAGTTGCCGTCGTCCTTGAAGAAGATGGTGCGCTCC
