>Addgene plasmid #52548 | pBT316_pattB-pCA-GFP-pA | addgene partial sequence | sequence record 90047 | pCX-8097F 5'-GCGAGCCGCAGCCATTGCCTTTTA-3'
GCGGGGCGAAGCGGTGCGGCGCCGGCNNGAAGGAAATGGGCGGGGAGGGCCTTCGTGCGTCGCCGCGCCG
CCGTCCCCTTCTCCCTCTCCAGCCTCGGGGCTGTCCGCGGGGGGACGGCTGCCTTCGGGGGGGACGGGGC
AGGGCGGGGTTCGGCTTCTGGCGTGTGACCGGCGGCTCTAGAGCCTCTGCTAACCATGTTCATGCCTTCT
TCTTTTTCCTACAGCTCCTGGGCAACGTGCTGGTTATTGTGCTGTCTCATCATTTTGGCAAAGAATTGAT
TTGATACCGCGGGCCCGGGCCGCCACCATGGTGAGCAAGGGCGAGGAGCTGTTCACCGGGGTGGTGCCCA
TCCTGGTCGAGCTG
